>Addgene plasmid #248166 | pR6K-mScarI | addgene full sequence | sequence record 500520 | Addgene Long Read Sequencing Result
GCTTGATCTGAAGATCAGCAGTTCAACCTGTTGATAGTACGTACTAAGCTCTCATGTTTCACGTACTAAG
CTCTCATGTTTAACGTACTAAGCTCTCATGTTTAACGAACTAAACCCTCATGGCTAACGTACTAAGCTCT
CATGGCTAACGTACTAAGCTCTCATGTTTCACGTACTAAGCTCTCATGTTTGAACAATAAAATTAATATA
AATCAGCAACTTAAATAGCCTCTAAGGTTTTAAGTTTTATAAGAAAAAAAAGAATATATAAGGCTTTTAA
AGCTTTTAAGGTTTAACGGTTGTGGACAACAAGCCAGGGATGTAACGCACTGAGAAGCCCTTAGAGCCTC
TCAAAGCAATTTTGAGTGACACAGGAACACTTAACGGCTGACAGCAAGAAGATCATCTTATTAAGGGGTC
TGACGCTCAGTGGAACGAAAAATCAATCTAAAGTATATATGAGTAAACTTGGTCTGACAGTTACCTTAGA
AAAACTCATCGAGCATCAAATGAAACTGCAATTTATTCATATCAGGATTATCAATACCATATTTTTGAAA
AAGCCGTTTCTGTAATGAAGGAGAAAACTCACCGAGGCAGTTCCATAGGATGGCAAGATCCTGGTATCGG
TCTGCGATTCCGACTCGTCCAACATCAATACAACCTATTAATTTCCCCTCGTCAAAAATAAGGTTATCAA
GTGAGAAATCACCATGAGTGACGACTGAATCCGGTGAGAATGGCAAAAGCTTATGCATTTCTTTCCAGAC
TTGTTCAACAGGCCAGCCATTACGCTCGTCATCAAAATCACTCGCATCAACCAAACCGTTATTCATTCGT
GATTGCGCCTGAGCGAGACGAAATACGCGATCGCTGTTAAAAGGACAATTACAAACAGGAATCGAATGCA
ACCGGCGCAGGAACACTGCCAGCGCATCAACAATATTTTCACCTGAATCAGGATATTCTTCTAATACCTG
GAATGCTGTTTTCCCGGGGATCGCAGTGGTGAGTAACCATGCATCATCAGGAGTACGGATAAAATGCTTG
ATGGTCGGAAGAGGCATAAATTCCGTCAGCCAGTTTAGTCTGACCATCTCATCTGTAACATCATTGGCAA
CGCTACCTTTGCCATGTTTCAGAAACAACTCTGGCGCATCGGGCTTCCCATACAATCGATAGATTGTCGC
ACCTGATTGCCCGACATTATCGCGAGCCCATTTATACCCATATAAATCAGCATCCATGTTGGAATTTAAT
CGCGGCCTGGAGCAAGACGTTTCCCGTTGAATATGGCTCATAACACCCCTTGTATTACTGTTTATGTAAG
CAGACAGTTTTATTGTTCATGATGATATATTTTTATCTTGTGCAATGTACATCAGAGATTTTGAGACACA
ACCAATTATTGAAGGCCTCCCTAACGGGGGGCCTTTTTTTGTTTCTGGTCTGCCGCTTGATAAGTCCCTA
ACTTTTACAGCTAGCTCAGTCCTAGGTATTATGCTAGCCTGAAGCTGTCACCGGATGTGCTTTCCGGTCT
GATGAGTCCGTGAGGACGAAACAGCCTCTACAAATAATTTTGTTTAACATAATATTTCTCTTCCGGTATA
AAATGGTCAGTAAAGGCGAAGCAGTTATCAAAGAGTTCATGCGCTTCAAAGTTCATATGGAAGGGTCGAT
GAACGGGCACGAATTTGAAATTGAAGGCGAAGGCGAAGGCCGCCCATATGAAGGGACCCAAACCGCAAAG
CTTAAGGTTACTAAAGGCGGTCCATTACCCTTTTCGTGGGACATTTTAAGCCCACAGTTTATGTACGGGA
GTCGCGCTTTCATCAAGCACCCTGCGGACATCCCAGATTACTACAAACAGTCTTTCCCCGAGGGGTTCAA
GTGGGAGCGCGTGATGAACTTCGAGGATGGCGGAGCCGTGACGGTCACCCAAGATACCTCTTTGGAGGAC
GGTACGTTGATCTACAAAGTGAAATTGCGTGGCACGAATTTTCCACCTGATGGGCCTGTCATGCAGAAAA
AGACAATGGGATGGGAAGCTTCCACGGAGCGCCTTTACCCAGAGGACGGTGTTCTTAAAGGGGATATCAA
AATGGCGCTGCGTCTTAAAGATGGAGGCCGCTACCTGGCGGACTTCAAGACTACTTACAAGGCCAAAAAA
CCAGTGCAGATGCCGGGTGCGTACAATGTAGATCGTAAATTAGATATTACAAGTCACAATGAAGATTACA
CGGTCGTAGAGCAGTATGAGCGCAGTGAGGGGCGTCACTCTACGGGCGGTATGGACGAGTTATACAAGTA
AAGGTACTCGGTACCAAATTCCAGAAAAGAGGCCTCCCGAAAGGGGGGCCTTTTTTCGTTTTGGTCCAA
Features (pLannotate 1.2.2; 5 found; start..end, strand, type, name):
      5..393     +  rep_origin     R6K γ ori: γ replication origin from E. coli plasmid R6K; requires the R6K initiator protein pi for replication
    486..1301    -  CDS            KanR: aminoglycoside phosphotransferase; aph(3')-Ia; confers resistance to kanamycin in bacteria or G418 (Geneticin®) in eukaryotes
   1477..1508    +  promoter       J23119 promoter (fragment): bacterial promoter (Registry of Standard Biological Parts BBa J23119)
   1515..1564    +  misc_RNA       sTRSV HHRz: hammerhead ribozyme from the tobacco ringspot virus satellite RNA (Khvorova et al., 2003)
   1613..2308    +  CDS            mScarlet-I: mScarlet-I is a basic (constitutively fluorescent) red fluorescent protein published in 2016, derived from synthetic construct. It is reported to be a rapidly-maturing monomer with moderate acid sensitivity.
