[The description below was written by a language model from this plasmid's Addgene catalogue record and pLannotate feature annotations shown in this document.]
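Description:
pR6K-mScarI is a small (about 2.4 kb) bacterial expression plasmid built on an R6K-KanR backbone and assembled by Golden Gate cloning. Its only replication origin is the R6K γ ori, which functions only when the R6K initiator protein pi (the pir gene product) is supplied in trans. The plasmid is therefore conditionally replicative: it is maintained in specialised pir-expressing hosts, with SHARK2 listed as the growth strain, and cannot persist in standard cloning strains. It is recorded as low copy. Selection is by kanamycin, through an aph(3')-Ia aminoglycoside phosphotransferase gene encoded on the opposite strand to the reporter cassette.

The payload is a single constitutive reporter unit. A synthetic Anderson-family sigma-70 promoter drives a transcript that begins with the sTRSV hammerhead ribozyme, followed by the mScarlet-I coding sequence. The catalogue entry names the promoter as J23101, whereas the automated annotation labels it a fragment of J23119. These promoters belong to the same closely related series and differ at only a few positions, so the partial match probably reflects that similarity, and the depositor's designation is the more likely one. The self-cleaving ribozyme is commonly used as an insulator. It trims the 5' end of the mRNA so that translation is less affected by promoter-derived leader sequence. mScarlet-I is a rapidly maturing monomeric red fluorescent protein. No ribosome binding site or terminator is annotated in the feature table, although short unannotated regions flank the coding sequence.

The associated publication describes a specialised host for assembling R6K plasmids. In that context the plasmid appears to serve as a red fluorescent reporter or test construct for propagation and expression from R6K-origin vectors in pir-supplying strains.
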