Addgene plasmid #248166: pR6K-mScarI
Purpose: R6K plasmid with constituitive red fluorescent protein (mScarlet-I) expression under J23101 promoter
Depositing lab: Thomas Gorochowski. Depositing organization: University of Bristol. Publication: SHARK: A Specialized Host for Assembling R6K Plasmids. Hina-Nilesh Joshi S, Jenkins C, Ulaeto D, Gorochowski TE. ACS Synth Biol. 2026 Jan 13. doi: 10.1021/acssynbio.5c00749. PubMed 41529903.
Backbone
  Vector backbone: R6K-KanR
  Vector type: Bacterial Expression
Growth in bacteria
  Bacterial resistance: Kanamycin, 50 μg/mL
  Growth temperature: 37°C
  Growth strain: SHARK2
  Growth instructions: Addgene strain #248173
  Copy number: Low Copy
Gene/Insert
  Gene/Insert name: mScarlet-I
  Species: Synthetic
  Mutation: None
  Cloning method: Golden Gate
Terms and licenses: Academic/Nonprofit Terms; Industry Terms: Not Available to Industry
Depositor comments: Please note that this plasmid may require a unique bacterial strain, so make sure to confirm that you can also obtain the appropriate growth strain. Please contact us or contact our distributors if you have any questions. Please visit https://doi.org/10.1101/2025.10.06.680659 for bioRxiv preprint.
How to cite: pR6K-mScarI was a gift from Thomas Gorochowski (Addgene plasmid # 248166 ; http://n2t.net/addgene:248166 ; RRID:Addgene_248166)
